>Addgene plasmid #208619 | pcDNA3.1-msEGFP1.8 | addgene full sequence | sequence record 418315 | Addgene NGS Result
GACGGATCGGGAGATCTCCCGATCCCCTATGGTGCACTCTCAGTACAATCTGCTCTGATGCCGCATAGTT
AAGCCAGTATCTGCTCCCTGCTTGTGTGTTGGAGGTCGCTGAGTAGTGCGCGAGCAAAATTTAAGCTACA
ACAAGGCAAGGCTTGACCGACAATTGCATGAAGAATCTGCTTAGGGTTAGGCGTTTTGCGCTGCTTCGCG
ATGTACGGGCCAGATATACGCGTTGACATTGATTATTGACTAGTTATTAATAGTAATCAATTACGGGGTC
ATTAGTTCATAGCCCATATATGGAGTTCCGCGTTACATAACTTACGGTAAATGGCCCGCCTGGCTGACCG
CCCAACGACCCCCGCCCATTGACGTCAATAATGACGTATGTTCCCATAGTAACGCCAATAGGGACTTTCC
ATTGACGTCAATGGGTGGAGTATTTACGGTAAACTGCCCACTTGGCAGTACATCAAGTGTATCATATGCC
AAGTACGCCCCCTATTGACGTCAATGACGGTAAATGGCCCGCCTGGCATTATGCCCAGTACATGACCTTA
TGGGACTTTCCTACTTGGCAGTACATCTACGTATTAGTCATCGCTATTACCATGGTGATGCGGTTTTGGC
AGTACATCAATGGGCGTGGATAGCGGTTTGACTCACGGGGATTTCCAAGTCTCCACCCCATTGACGTCAA
TGGGAGTTTGTTTTGGCACCAAAATCAACGGGACTTTCCAAAATGTCGTAACAACTCCGCCCCATTGACG
CAAATGGGCGGTAGGCGTGTACGGTGGGAGGTCTATATAAGCAGAGCTCTCTGGCTAACTAGAGAACCCA
CTGCTTACTGGCTTATCGAAATTAATACGACTCACTATAGGGAGACCCAAGCTGGCTAGCGCTACCGGTC
GCCACCATGGTGAGCAAGGGCGAGGAGCTGTTCACCGGGGTGGTGCCCATCCTGGTCGAGCTGGACGGCG
ACGTAAACGGCCACAAGTTCAGCGTGCGCGGCGAGGGCGAGGGCGATGCCACCAACGGCAAGCTGACCCT
GAAGTTCATCTGCACCACCGGCAAGCTGCCCGTGCCCTGGCCCACCCTCGTGACCACCCTGACCTACGGC
GTGCAGTGCTTCAGCCGCTACCCCGACCACATGAAGCAGCACGACTTCTTCAAGTCCGCCATGCCCGAAG
GCTACGTCCAGGAGCGCACCATCACCTTCAAGGACGACGGCACCTACAAGACCCGCGCCGAGGTGAAGTT
CGAGGGCGACACCCTGGTGAACCGCATCGAGCTGAAGGGCATCGACTTCAAGGAGGACGGCAACATCCTG
GGGCACAAGCTGGAGTACAACTACAACAGCCACAACGTCTATATCACCGCCGACAAGCAGAAGAACGGCA
TCAAGGCCAACTTCAAGATCCGCCACAACGTGGAGGACGGCAGCGTGCAGCTCGCCGACCACTACCAGCA
GAACACCCCCATCGGCGACGGCCCCGTGCTGCTGCCCGACAACCACTACCTGAGCACCCAGTCCAAGCTG
AGCAAAGACCCCAACGAGAAGCGCGATCACATGGTCCTGCTGGAGTTCGTGACCGCCGCCGGGATCACTC
TCGGCATGGACGAGCTGTACAAGTCCGGACTCAGATCTCGAGCGGCCGCCACTGTGCTGGATATCTGCAG
AATTCCACCACACTGGACTAGTGGATCCGAGCTCGGTACCAAGCTTAAGTTTAAACCGCTGATCAGCCTC
GACTGTGCCTTCTAGTTGCCAGCCATCTGTTGTTTGCCCCTCCCCCGTGCCTTCCTTGACCCTGGAAGGT
GCCACTCCCACTGTCCTTTCCTAATAAAATGAGGAAATTGCATCGCATTGTCTGAGTAGGTGTCATTCTA
TTCTGGGGGGTGGGGTGGGGCAGGACAGCAAGGGGGAGGATTGGGAAGACAATAGCAGGCATGCTGGGGA
TGCGGTGGGCTCTATGGCTTCTGAGGCGGAAAGAACCAGCTGGGGCTCTAGGGGGTATCCCC
[124 nt withheld, positions 2023-2146]
C
[91 nt withheld, positions 2148-2238]
A
[49 nt withheld, positions 2240-2288]
CCTTTGACGTTGGAGTCCACGTTCTTT
[37 nt withheld, positions 2316-2352]
ACCCTATCTCGGTCTATTCTTTTGATTTATAAGGGATTTTGCCGATTTCGGCCTATTGGTTAAAAAATGA
GCTGATTTAACAAAAATTTAACGCGAATTAATTCTGTGGAATGTGTGTCAGTTAGGGTGTGGAAAGTCCC
CAGGCTCCCCAGCAGGCAGAAGTATGCAAAGCATGCATCTCAATTAGTCAGCAACCAGGTGTGGAAAGTC
CCCAGGCTCCCCAGCAGGCAGAAGTATGCAAAGCATGCATCTCAATTAGTCAGCAACCATAGTCCCGCCC
CTAACTCCGCCCATCCCGCCCCTAACTCCGCCCAGTTCCGCCCATTCTCCGCCCCATGGCTGACTAATTT
TTTTTATTTATGCAGAGGCCGAGGCCGCCTCTGCCTCTGAGCTATTCCAGAAGTAGTGAGGAGGCTTTTT
TGGAGGCCTAGGCTTTTGCAAAAAGCTCCCGGGAGCTTGTATATCCATTTTCGGATCTGATCAAGAGACA
GGATGAGGATCGTTTCGCATGATTGAACAAGATGGATTGCACGCAGGTTCTCCGGCCGCTTGGGTGGAGA
GGCTATTCGGCTATGACTGGGCACAACAGACAATCGGCTGCTCTGATGCCGCCGTGTTCCGGCTGTCAGC
GCAGGGGCGCCCGGTTCTTTTTGTCAAGACCGACCTGTCCGGTGCCCTGAATGAACTGCAGGACGAGGCA
GCGCGGCTATCGTGGCTGGCCACGACGGGCGTTCCTTGCGCAGCTGTGCTCGACGTTGTCACTGAAGCGG
GAAGGGACTGGCTGCTATTGGGCGAAGTGCCGGGGCAGGATCTCCTGTCATCTCACCTTGCTCCTGCCGA
GAAAGTATCCATCATGGCTGATGCAATGCGGCGGCTGCATACGCTTGATCCGGCTACCTGCCCATTCGAC
CACCAAGCGAAACATCGCATCGAGCGAGCACGTACTCGGATGGAAGCCGGTCTTGTCGATCAGGATGATC
TGGACGAAGAGCATCAGGGGCTCGCGCCAGCCGAACTGTTCGCCAGGCTCAAGGCGCGCATGCCCGACGG
CGAGGATCTCGTCGTGACCCATGGCGATGCCTGCTTGCCGAATATCATGGTGGAAAATGGCCGCTTTTCT
GGATTCATCGACTGTGGCCGGCTGGGTGTGGCGGACCGCTATCAGGACATAGCGTTGGCTACCCGTGATA
TTGCTGAAGAGCTTGGCGGCGAATGGGCTGACCGCTTCCTCGTGCTTTACGGTATCGCCGCTCCCGATTC
GCAGCGCATCGCCTTCTATCGCCTTCTTGACGAGTTCTTCTGAGCGGGACTCTGGGGTTCGAAATGACCG
ACCAAGCGACGCCCAACCTGCCATCACGAGATTTCGATTCCACCGCCGCCTTCTATGAAAGGTTGGGCTT
CGGAATCGTTTTCCGGGACGCCGGCTGGATGATCCTCCAGCGCGGGGATCTCATGCTGGAGTTCTTCGCC
CACCCCAACTTGTTTATTGCAGCTTATAATGGTTACAAATAAAGCAATAGCATCACAAATTTCACAAATA
AAGCATTTTTTTCACTGCATTCTAGTTGTGGTTTGTCCAAACTCATCAATGTATCTTATCATGTCTGTAT
ACCGTCGACCTCTAGCTAGAGCTTGGCGTAATCATGGTCATAGCTGTTTCCTGTGTGAAATTGTTATCCG
CTCACAATTCCACACAACATACGAGCCGGAAGCATAAAGTGTAAAGCCTGGGGTGCCTAATGAGTGAGCT
AACTCACATTAATTGCGTTGCGCTCACTGCCCGCTTTCCAGTCGGGAAACCTGTCGTGCCAGCTGCATTA
ATGAATCGGCCAACGCGCGGGGAGAGGCGGTTTGCGTATTGGGCGCTCTTCCGCTTCCTCGCTCACTGAC
TCGCTGCGCTCGGTCGTTCGGCTGCGGCGAGCGGTATCAGCTCACTCAAAGGCGGTAATACGGTTATCCA
CAGAATCAGGGGATAACGCAGGAAAGAACATGTGAGCAAAAGGCCAGCAAAAGGCCAGGAACCGTAAAAA
GGCCGCGTTGCTGGCGTTTTTCCATAGGCTCCGCCCCCCTGACGAGCATCACAAAAATCGACGCTCAAGT
CAGAGGTGGCGAAACCCGGCAGGACTATAAAGATACCAGGCGTTTCCCCCTGGAAGCTCCCTCGTGCGCT
CTCCTGTTCCGACCCTGCCGCTTACCGGATACCTGTCCGCCTTTCTCCCTTCGGGAAGCGTGGCGCTTTC
TCATAGCTCACGCTGTAGGTATCTCAGTTCGGTGTAGGTCGTTCGCTCCAAGCTGGGCTGTGTGCACGAA
CCCCCCGTTCAGCCCGACCGCTGCGCCTTATCCGGTAACTATCGTCTTGAGTCCAACCCGGTAAGACACG
ACTTATCGCCACTGGCAGCAGCCACTGGTAACAGGATTAGCAGAGCGAGGTATGTAGGCGGTGCTACAGA
GTTCTTGAAGTGGTGGCCTAACTACGGCTACACTAGAAGAACAGTATTTGGTATCTGCGCTCTGCTGAAG
CCAGTTACCTTCGGAAAAAGAGTTGGTAGCTCTTGATCCGGCAAACAAACCACCGCTGGTAGCGGTGGTT
TTTTTGTTTGCAAGCAGCAGATTACGCGCAGAAAAAAAGGATCTCAAGAAGATCCTTTGATCTTTTCTAC
GGGGTCTGACGCTCAGTGGAACGAAAACTCACGTTAAGGGATTTTGGTCATGAGATTATCAAAAAGGATC
TTCACCTAGATCCTTTTAAATTAAAAATGAAGTTTTAAATCAATCTAAAGTATATATGAGTAAACTTGGT
CTGACAGTTACCAATGCTTAATCAGTGAGGCACCTATCTCAGCGATCTGTCTATTTCGTTCATCCATAGT
TGCCTGACTCCCCGTCGTGTAGATAACTACGATACGGGAGGGCTTACCATCTGGCCCCAGTGCTGCAATG
ATACCGCGAGACCCACGCTCACCGGCTCCAGATTTATCAGCAATAAACCAGCCAGCCGGAAGGGCCGAGC
GCAGAAGTGGTCCTGCAACTTTATCCGCCTCCATCCAGTCTATTAATTGTTGCCGGGAAGCTAGAGTAAG
TAGTTCGCCAGTTAATAGTTTGCGCAACGTTGTTGCCATTGCTACAGGCATCGTGGTGTCACGCTCGTCG
TTTGGTATGGCTTCATTCAGCTCCGGTTCCCAACGATCAAGGCGAGTTACATGATCCCCCATGTTGTGCA
AAAAAGCGGTTAGCTCCTTCGGTCCTCCGATCGTTGTCAGAAGTAAGTTGGCCGCAGTGTTATCACTCAT
GGTTATGGCAGCACTGCATAATTCTCTTACTGTCATGCCATCCGTAAGATGCTTTTCTGTGACTGGTGAG
TACTCAACCAAGTCATTCTGAGAATAGTGTATGCGGCGACCGAGTTGCTCTTGCCCGGCGTCAATACGGG
ATAATACCGCGCCACATAGCAGAACTTTAAAAGTGCTCATCATTGGAAAACGTTCTTCGGGGCGAAAACT
CTCAAGGATCTTACCGCTGTTGAGATCCAGTTCGATGTAACCCACTCGTGCACCCAACTGATCTTCAGCA
TCTTTTACTTTCACCAGCGTTTCTGGGTGAGCAAAAACAGGAAGGCAAAATGCCGCAAAAAAGGGAATAA
GGGCGACACGGAAATGTTGAATACTCATACTCTTCCTTTTTCAATATTATTGAAGCATTTATCAGGGTTA
TTGTCTCATGAGCGGATACATATTTGAATGTATTTAGAAAAATAAACAAATAGGGGTTCCGCGCACATTT
CCCCGAAAAGTGCCACCTGACGTC
Features (pLannotate 1.2.2; 21 found; start..end, strand, type, name):
     28..80      -  misc_feature   bom (fragment): basis of mobility region from pBR322
    235..614     +  enhancer       CMV enhancer: human cytomegalovirus immediate early enhancer
    615..818     +  promoter       CMV promoter: human cytomegalovirus (CMV) immediate early promoter
    814..847     +  LTR            5' LTR (truncated) (fragment): truncated 5' long terminal repeat (LTR) from HIV-1
    863..881     +  promoter       T7 promoter: promoter for bacteriophage T7 RNA polymerase
    917..1634    +  CDS            superfolder GFP (fragment): GFP variant that folds robustly even when fused to poorly folded proteins (Pédelacq et al., 2006) mammalian codon-optimized
   1634..1653    +  misc_feature   MCS (fragment): multiple cloning site
   1753..1977    +  polyA_signal   bGH poly(A) signal: bovine growth hormone polyadenylation signal
   1981..2002    +  promoter       SV40 promoter (fragment): SV40 enhancer and early promoter
   2023..2451    +  rep_origin     f1 ori (sequence partly withheld): f1 bacteriophage origin of replication; arrow indicates direction of (+) strand synthesis
   2465..2794    +  promoter       SV40 promoter: SV40 enhancer and early promoter
   2861..3652    +  CDS            neo: KKA2_KLEPN - Also known as kan, nptII. Experimental evidence at protein level: Swiss-Prot protein existence level 1. Resistance to kanamycin, neomycin, paromomycin, ribostamycin, butirosin and gentamicin B. From Klebsiella pneumoniae.
   3676..3834    +  CDS            ble (fragment): BLE_KLEPN - Experimental evidence at protein level: Swiss-Prot protein existence level 1. Binding protein with a strong affinity to the bleomycin family of antibiotics. Binds to CL990; an antimitotic-antibiotic compound. From Klebsiella pneumoniae.
   3829..3950    +  polyA_signal   SV40 poly(A) signal: SV40 polyadenylation signal
   4023..4039    -  protein_bind   lac operator: The lac repressor binds to the lac operator to inhibit transcription in E. coli. This inhibition can be relieved by adding lactose or isopropyl-β-D-thiogalactopyranoside (IPTG). lac repressor encoded by lacI
   4047..4077    -  promoter       lac promoter: promoter for the E. coli lac operon
   4092..4113    -  protein_bind   CAP binding site: CAP binding activates transcription in the presence of cAMP. E. coli catabolite activator protein
   4126..4218    -  CDS            lacI (fragment): lac repressor; lacI; The lac repressor binds to the lac operator to inhibit transcription in E. coli. This inhibition can be relieved by adding lactose or isopropyl-β-D-thiogalactopyranoside (IPTG).
   4401..4989    -  rep_origin     ori: high-copy-number ColE1/pMB1/pBR322/pUC origin of replication
   5160..6020    -  CDS            AmpR: β-lactamase; bla; confers resistance to ampicillin, carbenicillin, and related antibiotics
   6021..6125    -  promoter       AmpR promoter: bla
