[The description below was written by a language model from this plasmid's Addgene catalogue record and pLannotate feature annotations shown in this document.]
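Description:
pcDNA3.1-msEGFP1.8 is a mammalian expression plasmid of about 6.2 kb built on the pcDNA3.1(-) backbone, carrying a monomeric, superfolder-type variant of EGFP. In bacteria it is maintained as a high-copy plasmid through its ColE1/pUC-type origin and selected with ampicillin via the β-lactamase gene. An f1 origin is also present. For stable selection in mammalian cells, an SV40 early promoter drives the neomycin phosphotransferase gene, terminated by an SV40 polyadenylation signal, which confers G418 resistance.

The fluorescent protein coding sequence sits between the NheI and XhoI sites, both retained, downstream of the human CMV immediate early enhancer and promoter and upstream of the bGH polyadenylation signal. A T7 promoter lies between the CMV promoter and the insert. The EGFP sequence was taken from pEGFP-C1 together with some of that vector's restriction sites, so a short multiple cloning site fragment directly follows the open reading frame. Relative to EGFP, the protein carries S30R, Y39N, F99T, N105T, M153T, V163A, I171V and A206K. These substitutions were adopted from the previously described msGFP2. The automated annotation accordingly recognises the reading frame as superfolder GFP, and A206K is the well-known change that suppresses GFP dimerisation. The name "1.8" reflects that the N- and C-terminal features of msGFP2 were not included.

The record gives the purpose as mammalian expression of this EGFP variant. Several small annotated fragments, namely the HIV-1 LTR, ble, lacI and the partial SV40 promoter, are probably backbone remnants or annotation matches rather than functional elements.
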