Addgene plasmid #208619: pcDNA3.1-msEGFP1.8
Purpose: Mammalian expression of a EGFP variant. Mutations were adopted from (Addgene#135301, PMC7508230), named msEGFP1.8 because N-ter and C-ter features of that in msGFP2 (PMC7508230) not included.
Depositing lab: Quanfu Ma. Depositing organization: Maternal and Child Health Hospital of Hubei Province.
Backbone
  Vector backbone: pcDNA3.1 (-)
  Backbone manufacturer: Thermo Fisher (Invitrogen)
  Modifications to backbone: introduced some restriction site from pEGFP-C1 (between NheI and XhoI)
  Vector type: Mammalian Expression
  Selectable markers: Neomycin (select with G418)
Growth in bacteria
  Bacterial resistance: Ampicillin, 100 μg/mL
  Growth temperature: 37°C
  Growth strain: DH5alpha
  Copy number: High Copy
Gene/Insert
  Gene/Insert name: msEGFP1.8 (alt names: EGFP; GFP; monomer superfold enhanced green fluoresence protein)
  Species: Synthetic; Aequorea victoria
  Mutation: (compared with pEGFP-C1, protein level) S30R, Y39N, F99T, N105T,M153T, V163A, I171V, A206K
  GenBank ID: U55763 AAB02576
  Promoter: CMV
  Cloning method: Restriction Enzyme; 5′ cloning site NheI (not destroyed); 3′ cloning site XhoI (not destroyed)
  Sequencing primers: 5′ CMV-F; 3′ BGH-R
Resource information
  A portion of this plasmid was derived from a plasmid made by: EGFP sequence clone from comercial plasmid pEGFP-C1 (TAKARA-Clontech), sites between NheI and XhoI in pEGFP-C1 were introduced along with EGFP. mutations were adopted from Benjamin Glick's work (Addgene#135301, PMC7508230), named msEGFP1.8 because N-ter and C-ter features of that in Benjamin Glick's work not included, thus 0.2 less than that in Benjamin Glick's work.
Terms and licenses: Academic/Nonprofit Terms; Industry Terms: Not Available to Industry
Depositor comments: mutations were introduced as discribed in "https://www.neb.com/-/media/nebus/files/application-notes/appnote_improved_methods_for_sdm_using_nebuilder_hifi_dna_assembly_master_mix.pdf" >mutagenesis_primers EGFP-S30R+Y39N-F: 5' GTTCAGCGTGCGCGGCGAGGGCGAGGGCGATGCCACCAACGGCAAGC 3' EGFP-S30R+Y39N-R: 5' GCTTGCCGTTGGTGGCATCGCCCTCGCCCTCGCCGCGCACGCTGAAC 3' EGFP-F99T+N105T-F: 5' CACCATCACCTTCAAGGACGACGGCACCTACAAGACC 3' EGFP-F99T+N105T-R: 5' GGTCTTGTAGGTGCCGTCGTCCTTGAAGGTGATGGTG 3' EGFP-M153T-R: 5' TCTTCTGCTTGTCGGCGGTGATATAGACGTTG 3' EGFP-M153T+V163A.o1: 5' CGTCTATATCACCGCCGACAAGCAGAAGAACGGCATCAAGGCCAACTTCAAGATC 3' EGFP-V163A+I171V.o2: 5' CTGCCGTCCTCCACGTTGTGGCGGATCTTGAAGTTGGCCTTGATGCCGTTC 3' EGFP-I171V-F: 5' AGATCCGCCACAACGTGGAGGACGGCAGCG 3' EGFP-A206K-F: 5' CCTGAGCACCCAGTCCAAGCTGAGCAAAGACCCCA 3' EGFP-A206K-R: 5' TGGGGTCTTTGCTCAGCTTGGACTGGGTGCTCAGG 3'
How to cite: pcDNA3.1-msEGFP1.8 was a gift from Quanfu Ma (Addgene plasmid # 208619 ; http://n2t.net/addgene:208619 ; RRID:Addgene_208619)
